Addgene plasmid #240973: pFA6a-Pho8∆60-HphMX6
Purpose: To endogenously tag S. cerevisiae proteins at their C-terminus with Pho8∆60; HphMX6 selection marker
Depositing lab: Fulvio Reggiori. Depositing organization: Aarhus University. Publication: A plasmid module for PCR-based gene modification for the accurate measurement of vacuolar delivery of specific proteins in yeast Saccharomyces cerevisiae. Valdbjorn Kanne J, Reggiori F. Autophagy Rep. 2025 May 31;4(1):2511724. doi: 10.1080/27694127.2025.2511724. eCollection 2025. PubMed 40458443.
Backbone
  Vector backbone: pFA6a
  Total vector size (bp): 5908
  Vector type: Bacterial Expression
  Selectable markers: Hygromycin
Growth in bacteria
  Bacterial resistance: Ampicillin, 100 μg/mL
  Growth temperature: 37°C
  Growth strain: DH5alpha
  Copy number: High Copy
Gene/Insert
  Gene/Insert name: PHO8∆60
  gRNA/shRNA sequence: gRNA
  Species: S. cerevisiae (budding yeast)
  Entrez Gene: PHO8 (a.k.a. YDR481C)
  Cloning method: Restriction Enzyme; 5′ cloning site Asc1 (not destroyed); 3′ cloning site EcoRV (not destroyed)
  Sequencing primers: 5′ CGCGCCACTTCTAAATA
Terms and licenses: Academic/Nonprofit Terms; Industry Terms: Not Available to Industry
Depositor comments: Please note: This plasmid contains an E487A mutation in Pho8∆60. This mutation is not known to impact plasmid function.
How to cite: pFA6a-Pho8∆60-HphMX6 was a gift from Fulvio Reggiori (Addgene plasmid # 240973 ; http://n2t.net/addgene:240973 ; RRID:Addgene_240973)
