[The description below was written by a language model from this plasmid's Addgene catalogue record and pLannotate feature annotations shown in this document.]
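Description:
pFA6a-Pho8∆60-HphMX6 is a PCR-template plasmid of the pFA6a family, used for modifying genes at their chromosomal loci in Saccharomyces cerevisiae rather than for expressing anything from the plasmid itself. It is maintained in E. coli through a high-copy ColE1/pUC-type origin and an ampicillin resistance gene (β-lactamase with its own promoter). The backbone also carries flanking SP6 and T7 phage promoters and short remnants of lacI, rop and bom, which have no role in its use. No yeast origin of replication is annotated, which fits a module meant to be amplified and integrated into the genome.

The payload is a promoterless PHO8∆60 coding fragment followed by the ADH1 terminator, and then an hphMX6 hygromycin resistance cassette, after which a CYC1 terminator is annotated. PHO8 encodes the vacuolar alkaline phosphatase. The ∆60 form is generally understood to lack the N-terminal region needed for its normal transport, so it becomes active only when it reaches the vacuole by another route. Amplifying the tag-plus-marker module with primers bearing homology to a target locus allows in-frame fusion of Pho8∆60 to the C-terminus of an endogenous protein, which stays under its native promoter, and integrants are selected on hygromycin. Phosphatase activity then gives a quantitative readout of vacuolar delivery of the tagged protein, for example in autophagy studies.

The depositor notes an E487A substitution in Pho8∆60 that is not known to affect function. The catalogue size (5908 bp) differs slightly from the sequenced record (5918 nt), and the "gRNA" entry in the catalogue fields has no corresponding annotated feature.
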