Features (pLannotate 1.2.2; 12 found; start..end, strand, type, name):
     55..1578    +  CDS            PHO8 (fragment): PPB_YEAST - Experimental evidence at protein level: Swiss-Prot protein existence level 1. Phosphatase with broad substrate specificity. A truncated (soluble) version of the protein is responsible for the production of (E,E)-farnesol from (E,E)-farnesyl diphosphate. Acts as a fructose-2,6- bisphosphate 6-phosphatase (PubMed:1848184). From Saccharomyces cerevisiae (strain ATCC 204508 / S288c) (Baker's yeast).
   1602..1789    +  terminator     ADH1 terminator: S. cerevisiae ADH1; transcription terminator for the S. cerevisiae alcohol dehydrogenase 1 (ADH1) gene
   1864..3238    +  gene           hphMX6 (fragment): yeast selectable marker conferring hygromycin resistance
   3290..3479    +  terminator     CYC1 terminator: S. cerevisiae CYC1; transcription terminator for CYC1
   3554..3572    -  promoter       T7 promoter: promoter for bacteriophage T7 RNA polymerase
   3594..3647    -  CDS            lacI (fragment): lac repressor; lacI; The lac repressor binds to the lac operator to inhibit transcription in E. coli. This inhibition can be relieved by adding lactose or isopropyl-β-D-thiogalactopyranoside (IPTG).
   3830..4418    -  rep_origin     ori: high-copy-number ColE1/pMB1/pBR322/pUC origin of replication
   4589..5449    -  CDS            AmpR: β-lactamase; bla; confers resistance to ampicillin, carbenicillin, and related antibiotics
   5450..5554    -  promoter       AmpR promoter: bla
   5649..5684    +  CDS            rop (fragment): Rop protein, which maintains plasmids at low copy number; rop
   5786..5837    +  misc_feature   bom (fragment): basis of mobility region from pBR322
   5900..5918    +  promoter       SP6 promoter: promoter for bacteriophage SP6 RNA polymerase
>Addgene plasmid #240973 | pFA6a-Pho8∆60-HphMX6 | addgene full sequence | sequence record 489658 | Addgene NGS Result
ACGCGGCCGCCAGCTGAAGCTTCGTACGCTGCAGGTCGACGGATCCCCGGGTTAATTAAGTCTGCATCAC
ACAAGAAGAAGAATGTCATATTCTTCGTGACGGATGGGATGGGACCTGCGTCTTTGTCCATGGCAAGATC
ATTCAACCAGCATGTTAATGATTTACCTATAGACGACATCCTGACACTTGACGAGCATTTTATCGGGTCT
TCGAGAACAAGGTCCTCGGACTCACTAGTCACTGACTCAGCTGCGGGCGCCACCGCATTTGCATGTGCAT
TAAAGAGCTATAATGGGGCCATCGGTGTTGATCCGCATCACAGACCTTGTGGTACAGTGCTCGAGGCGGC
TAAGTTAGCAGGTTATCTCACTGGGCTTGTTGTTACGACAAGAATCACAGATGCCACTCCGGCTTCATTC
AGTTCACATGTTGATTACAGATGGCAGGAAGATCTTATCGCTACGCACCAGTTAGGCGAATATCCTCTGG
GGAGAGTAGTAGACTTACTCATGGGTGGCGGCAGGAGCCATTTCTACCCTCAAGGCGAAAAGGCTTCTCC
ATATGGTCACCACGGTGCTAGAAAAGATGGAAGAGATTTAATCGATGAGGCTCAATCTAATGGCTGGCAG
TACGTGGGTGACCGTAAAAATTTTGATTCTTTGTTGAAAAGCCACGGTGAAAACGTTACTTTACCTTTCT
TGGGTCTCTTTGCAGATAACGACATTCCTTTTGAAATTGACAGAGATGAAAAGGAGTATCCTTCCCTTAA
GGAACAAGTCAAGGTGGCTTTGGGTGCCTTGGAAAAAGCTTCCAATGAGGACAAAGATTCTAATGGGTTT
TTCTTAATGGTGGAAGGCTCCAGAATTGATCATGCTGGTCACCAAAACGATCCAGCTTCGCAGGTAAGGG
AGGTGTTGGCTTTCGATGAAGCATTCCAATACGTTTTGGAGTTTGCTGAAAATTCCGATACGGAGACTGT
TTTGGTCTCTACGTCGGATCATGAAACGGGTGGTTTAGTCACTTCAAGACAAGTCACTGCTAGCTATCCT
CAGTATGTCTGGTATCCACAGGTGCTCGCCAACGCCACCCATTCAGGTGAGTTTTTGAAAAGAAAACTAG
TAGATTTTGTTCATGAGCATAAGGGCGCAAGCAGCAAAATAGAAAATTTCATCAAACATGAGATCCTGGA
AAAAGATTTGGGTATTTACGATTACACGGATAGCGATTTAGAAACATTAATTCATTTGGATGACAACGCA
AATGCTATCCAAGACAAACTGAATGACATGGTATCATTTAGGGCCCAAATTGGCTGGACCACGCATGGTC
ACAGCGCAGTCGACGTCAACATATATGCATACGCCAATAAGAAAGCTACATGGTCATATGTCTTGAACAA
TTTACAAGGCAATCACGAAAATACGGAAGTTGGCCAGTTCTTAGAAAACTTTTTAGAATTGAACCTGAAC
GAAGTCACTGATTTGATTAGGGACACCAAACACACATCAGATTTTGATGCTACAGAAATAGCTAGTGAAG
TACAACATTATGACGAATACTACCATGCGTTGACCAACTGAGGCGCGCCACTTCTAAATAAGCGAATTTC
TTATGATTTATGATTTTTATTATTAAATAAGTTATAAAAAAAATAAGTGTATACAAATTTTAAAGTGACT
CTTAGGTTTTAAAACGAAAATTCTTATTCTTGAGTAACTCTTTCCTGTAGGTCAGGTTGCTTTCTCAGGT
ATAGTATGAGGTCGCTCTTATTGACCACACCTCTACCGGCAGATCCGCTAGGGATAACAGGGTAATATAG
ATCTGTTTAGCTTGCCTCGTCCCCGCCGGGTCACCCGGCCAGCGACATGGAGGCCCAGAATACCCTCCTT
GACAGTCTTGACGTGCGCAGCTCAGGGGCATGATGTGACTGTCGCCCGTACATTTAGCCCATACATCCCC
ATGTATAATCATTTGCATCCATACATTTTGATGGCCGCACGGCGCGAAGCAAAAATTACGGCTCCTCGCT
GCGGACCTGCGAGCAGGGAAACGCTCCCCTCACAGACGCGTTGAATTGTCCCCACGCCGCGCCCCTGTAG
AGAAATATAAAAGGTTAGGATTTGCCACTGAGGTTCTTCTTTCATATACTTCCTTTTAAAATCTTGCTAG
GATACAGTTCTCACATCACATCCGAACATAAACAACCATGGGTAAAAAGCCTGAACTCACCGCGACGTCT
GTCGAGAAGTTTCTGATCGAAAAGTTCGACAGCGTCTCCGACCTGATGCAGCTCTCGGAGGGCGAAGAAT
CTCGTGCTTTCAGCTTCGATGTAGGAGGGCGTGGATATGTCCTGCGGGTAAATAGCTGCGCCGATGGTTT
CTACAAAGATCGTTATGTTTATCGGCACTTTGCATCGGCCGCGCTCCCGATTCCGGAAGTGCTTGACATT
GGGGAATTCAGCGAGAGCCTGACCTATTGCATCTCCCGCCGTGCACAGGGTGTCACGTTGCAAGACCTGC
CTGAAACCGAACTGCCCGCTGTTCTGCAGCCGGTCGCGGAGGCCATGGATGCGATCGCTGCGGCCGATCT
TAGCCAGACGAGCGGGTTCGGCCCATTCGGACCGCAAGGAATCGGTCAATACACTACATGGCGTGATTTC
ATATGCGCGATTGCTGATCCCCATGTGTATCACTGGCAAACTGTGATGGACGACACCGTCAGTGCGTCCG
TCGCGCAGGCTCTCGATGAGCTGATGCTTTGGGCCGAGGACTGCCCCGAAGTCCGGCACCTCGTGCACGC
GGATTTCGGCTCCAACAATGTCCTGACGGACAATGGCCGCATAACAGCGGTCATTGACTGGAGCGAGGCG
ATGTTCGGGGATTCCCAATACGAGGTCGCCAACATCTTCTTCTGGAGGCCGTGGTTGGCTTGTATGGAGC
AGCAGACGCGCTACTTCGAGCGGAGGCATCCGGAGCTTGCAGGATCGCCGCGGCTCCGGGCGTATATGCT
CCGCATTGGTCTTGACCAACTCTATCAGAGCTTGGTTGACGGCAATTTCGATGATGCAGCTTGGGCGCAG
GGTCGATGCGACGCAATCGTCCGATCCGGAGCCGGGACTGTCGGGCGTACACAAATCGCCCGCAGAAGCG
CGGCCGTCTGGACCGATGGCTGTGTAGAAGTACTCGCCGATAGTGGAAACCGACGCCCCAGCACTCGTCC
GAGGGCAAAGGAATAATCTCGAGTCATGTAATTAGTTATGTCACGCTTACATTCACGCCCTCCCCCCACA
TCCGCTCTAACCGAAAAGGAAGGAGTTAGACAACCTGAAGTCTAGGTCCCTATTTATTTTTTTATAGTTA
TGTTAGTATTAAGAACGTTATTTATATTTCAAATTTTTCTTTTTTTTCTGTACAGACGCGTGTACGCATG
TAACATTATACTGAAAACCTTGCTTGAGAAGGTTTTGGGACGCTCGAAGGCTTTAACGAGCTCGAATTCA
TCGATGATATCAGATCCACTAGTGGCCTATGCGGCCGCGGATCTGCCGGTCTCCCTATAGTGAGTCGTAT
TAATTTCGATAAGCCAGGTTAACCTGCATTAATGAATCGGCCAACGCGCGGGGAGAGGCGGTTTGCGTAT
TGGGCGCTCTTCCGCTTCCTCGCTCACTGACTCGCTGCGCTCGGTCGTTCGGCTGCGGCGAGCGGTATCA
GCTCACTCAAAGGCGGTAATACGGTTATCCACAGAATCAGGGGATAACGCAGGAAAGAACATGTGAGCAA
AAGGCCAGCAAAAGGCCAGGAACCGTAAAAAGGCCGCGTTGCTGGCGTTTTTCCATAGGCTCCGCCCCCC
TGACGAGCATCACAAAAATCGACGCTCAAGTCAGAGGTGGCGAAACCCGACAGGACTATAAAGATACCAG
GCGTTTCCCCCTGGAAGCTCCCTCGTGCGCTCTCCTGTTCCGACCCTGCCGCTTACCGGATACCTGTCCG
CCTTTCTCCCTTCGGGAAGCGTGGCGCTTTCTCATAGCTCACGCTGTAGGTATCTCAGTTCGGTGTAGGT
CGTTCGCTCCAAGCTGGGCTGTGTGCACGAACCCCCCGTTCAGCCCGACCGCTGCGCCTTATCCGGTAAC
TATCGTCTTGAGTCCAACCCGGTAAGACACGACTTATCGCCACTGGCAGCAGCCACTGGTAACAGGATTA
GCAGAGCGAGGTATGTAGGCGGTGCTACAGAGTTCTTGAAGTGGTGGCCTAACTACGGCTACACTAGAAG
AACAGTATTTGGTATCTGCGCTCTGCTGAAGCCAGTTACCTTCGGAAAAAGAGTTGGTAGCTCTTGATCC
GGCAAACAAACCACCGCTGGTAGCGGTGGTTTTTTTGTTTGCAAGCAGCAGATTACGCGCAGAAAAAAAG
GATCTCAAGAAGATCCTTTGATCTTTTCTACGGGGTCTGACGCTCAGTGGAACGAAAACTCACGTTAAGG
GATTTTGGTCATGAGATTATCAAAAAGGATCTTCACCTAGATCCTTTTAAATTAAAAATGAAGTTTTAAA
TCAATCTAAAGTATATATGAGTAAACTTGGTCTGACAGTTACCAATGCTTAATCAGTGAGGCACCTATCT
CAGCGATCTGTCTATTTCGTTCATCCATAGTTGCCTGACTCCCCGTCGTGTAGATAACTACGATACGGGA
GGGCTTACCATCTGGCCCCAGTGCTGCAATGATACCGCGAGACCCACGCTCACCGGCTCCAGATTTATCA
GCAATAAACCAGCCAGCCGGAAGGGCCGAGCGCAGAAGTGGTCCTGCAACTTTATCCGCCTCCATCCAGT
CTATTAATTGTTGCCGGGAAGCTAGAGTAAGTAGTTCGCCAGTTAATAGTTTGCGCAACGTTGTTGCCAT
TGCTACAGGCATCGTGGTGTCACGCTCGTCGTTTGGTATGGCTTCATTCAGCTCCGGTTCCCAACGATCA
AGGCGAGTTACATGATCCCCCATGTTGTGCAAAAAAGCGGTTAGCTCCTTCGGTCCTCCGATCGTTGTCA
GAAGTAAGTTGGCCGCAGTGTTATCACTCATGGTTATGGCAGCACTGCATAATTCTCTTACTGTCATGCC
ATCCGTAAGATGCTTTTCTGTGACTGGTGAGTACTCAACCAAGTCATTCTGAGAATAGTGTATGCGGCGA
CCGAGTTGCTCTTGCCCGGCGTCAATACGGGATAATACCGCGCCACATAGCAGAACTTTAAAAGTGCTCA
TCATTGGAAAACGTTCTTCGGGGCGAAAACTCTCAAGGATCTTACCGCTGTTGAGATCCAGTTCGATGTA
ACCCACTCGTGCACCCAACTGATCTTCAGCATCTTTTACTTTCACCAGCGTTTCTGGGTGAGCAAAAACA
GGAAGGCAAAATGCCGCAAAAAAGGGAATAAGGGCGACACGGAAATGTTGAATACTCATACTCTTCCTTT
TTCAATATTATTGAAGCATTTATCAGGGTTATTGTCTCATGAGCGGATACATATTTGAATGTATTTAGAA
AAATAAACAAATAGGGGTTCCGCGCACATTTCCCCGAAAAGTGCCACCTGACGTCTAAGAAACCATTATT
ATCATGACATTAACCTATAAAAATAGGCGTATCACGAGGCCCTTTCGTCTCGCGCGTTTCGGTGATGACG
GTGAAAACCTCTGACACATGCAGCTCCCGGAGACGGTCACAGCTTGTCTGTAAGCGGATGCCGGGAGCAG
ACAAGCCCGTCAGGGCGCGTCAGCGGGTGTTGGCGGGTGTCGGGGCTGGCTTAACTATGCGGCATCAGAG
CAGATTGTACTGAGAGTGCACCATATGGACATATTGTCGTTAGAACGCGGCTACAATTAATACATAACCT
TATGTATCATACACATACGATTTAGGTGACACTATAGA
